Addgene plasmid #46786: PCMV-intron myc Rab11 S25N
Purpose: expression of S25N Rab11a in mammalian cells
Depositing lab: Terry Hébert. Depositing organization: McGill University. Publication: Seven transmembrane receptor core signaling complexes are assembled prior to plasma membrane trafficking. Dupre DJ, Robitaille M, Ethier N, Villeneuve LR, Mamarbachi AM, Hebert TE. J Biol Chem. 2006 Nov 10;281(45):34561-73. Epub 2006 Sep 7. 10.1074/jbc.M605012200 PubMed 16959776.
Backbone
  Vector backbone: pCMV-intron myc
  Modifications to backbone: intron-myc inserted HindIII/XbaI. Intron enhances stability of mRNA.
  Vector type: Mammalian Expression
  Selectable markers: Neomycin (select with G418)
Growth in bacteria
  Bacterial resistance: Ampicillin, 100 μg/mL
  Growth temperature: 37°C
  Growth strain: DH5alpha
  Copy number: Unknown
Gene/Insert
  Gene/Insert name: RAB11A S25N (alt names: YL8; RAB11A, member RAS oncogene family; RAB11A)
  Species: H. sapiens (human)
  Insert size (bp): 650
  Mutation: S25N dominant negative
  Entrez Gene: RAB11A (a.k.a. YL8)
  Promoter: CMV
  Tag / fusion protein: myc (N terminal on backbone)
  Cloning method: Restriction Enzyme; 5′ cloning site BamHI (not destroyed); 3′ cloning site XhoI (not destroyed)
  Sequencing primers: 5′ CMV-F; 3′ BGH Reverse
Terms and licenses: Academic/Nonprofit Terms; Industry Terms: Not Available to Industry
Depositor comments: cDNA was obtained from UMR cDNA Resource Center, www.cdna.org To make mutation, the following primers were used for PCR amplification: Rab11 S25N FWD (5′-AGCTCGGATCCACCATGGGCACCCGCGACGACGAGT ACGACTACCTCTTTAAAGTTGTCCTTATTGGAGATTCTGGTGTTGGAAAGAATAATCTCCTGTCT-3′) BGH RVS primer (5′-TAGAAGGCACAGTCGAGG-3′)
How to cite: PCMV-intron myc Rab11 S25N was a gift from Terry Hébert (Addgene plasmid # 46786 ; http://n2t.net/addgene:46786 ; RRID:Addgene_46786)
