[The description below was written by a language model from this plasmid's Addgene catalogue record and the feature table of its GenBank file.]
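Description:
PCMV-intron myc Rab11 S25N is a mammalian expression plasmid that produces a dominant-negative form of human RAB11A, a small GTPase of the Ras superfamily. It is built on the pCMV-intron myc backbone, in which an intron-myc module was inserted between HindIII and XbaI sites. It is propagated in E. coli under ampicillin selection and carries a neomycin marker that allows G418 selection of transfected mammalian cells. The record gives the copy number as unknown and does not name the bacterial origin of replication.

Expression is driven by the CMV promoter. Downstream of it lies a chimeric intron derived from human beta-globin and immunoglobulin heavy chain intron sequences, which the depositor notes improves mRNA stability. A T7 promoter follows, and then a backbone-encoded Myc epitope tag that is fused to the N terminus of the insert for antibody-based detection. The roughly 650 bp RAB11A coding sequence was cloned between BamHI and XhoI sites, both retained, and the S25N substitution was introduced by PCR using a mutagenic forward primer on a commercially sourced cDNA. The use of a BGH reverse sequencing primer suggests a BGH polyadenylation region downstream, though this is not annotated.

The available sequence record is partial, at 931 bp. It covers only the end of the CMV promoter region, the intron, the T7 promoter and the Myc tag, so the insert, the resistance cassettes and the rest of the backbone are documented only by the catalogue fields. The construct is intended for expressing tagged S25N Rab11a in mammalian cells, and the associated study concerned the assembly and trafficking of seven-transmembrane receptor signalling complexes.
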