LOCUS       Exported 931 bp ds-DNA linear SYN 14-JUN-2021
DEFINITION  expression of S25N Rab11a in mammalian cells.
ACCESSION   .
VERSION     .
KEYWORDS    PCMV-intron myc Rab11 S25N
SOURCE      synthetic DNA construct
  ORGANISM  synthetic DNA construct
REFERENCE   1 (bases 1 to 931)
  AUTHORS   Dupre DJ, Robitaille M, Ethier N, Villeneuve LR, Mamarbachi AM,
            Hebert TE
  TITLE     Seven transmembrane receptor core signaling complexes are assembled
            prior to plasma membrane trafficking.
  JOURNAL   J Biol Chem. 2006 Nov 10;281(45):34561-73. Epub 2006 Sep 7.
  PUBMED    16959776
REFERENCE   2 (bases 1 to 931)
  AUTHORS   .
  TITLE     Direct Submission
  JOURNAL   Exported Jun 14, 2021 from SnapGene Server 1.1.58
            http://www.snapgene.com
FEATURES             Location/Qualifiers
     source          1..931
                     /organism="synthetic DNA construct"
                     /mol_type="other DNA"
     primer_bind     5..29
                     /label=LNCX
                     /note="Human CMV promoter, forward primer"
     intron          169..301
                     /label=chimeric intron
                     /note="chimera between introns from human beta-globin and
                     immunoglobulin heavy chain genes"
     primer_bind     284..303
                     /label=pMT2-F
                     /note="Synthetic intron, forward primer"
     promoter        346..364
                     /label=T7 promoter
                     /note="promoter for bacteriophage T7 RNA polymerase"
     CDS             379..408
                     /codon_start=1
                     /product="Myc (human c-Myc proto-oncogene) epitope tag"
                     /label=Myc
                     /translation="EQKLISEEDL"
ORIGIN
        1 gcagagctcg tttagtgaac cgtcagatca ctagaagctt tattgcggta gtttatcaca
       61 gttaaattgc taacgcagtc agtgcttctg acacaacagt ctcgaactta agctgcagtg
      121 actctcttaa ggtagccttg cagaagttgg tcgtgaggca ctgggcaggt aagtatcaag
      181 gttacaagac aggtttaagg agaccaatag aaactgggct tgtcgagaca gagaagactc
      241 ttgcgtttct gataggcacc tattggtctt actgacatcc actttgcctt tctctccaca
      301 ggtgtccact cccagttcaa ttacagctct taaggctaga gtacttaata cgactcacta
      361 taggctagcc tcgacatgga acagaaactc atctctgaag aggatctgtc tagaggatcc
      421 accatgggca cccgcgacga cgagtacgac tacctcttta aagttgtcct tattggagat
      481 tctggtgttg gaaagaataa tctcctgtct cgatttactc gaaatgagtt taatctggaa
      541 agcaagagca ccattggagt agagtttgca acaagaagca tccaggttga tggaaaaaca
      601 ataaaggcac agatatggga cacagcaggg caagagcgat atcgagctat aacatcagca
      661 tattatcgtg gagctgtagg tgccttattg gtttatgaca ttgctaaaca tctcacatat
      721 gaaaatgtag agcgatggct gaaagaactg agagatcatg ctgatagtaa cattgttatc
      781 atgcttgtgg gcaataagag tgatctacgt catctcaggg cagttcctac agatgaagca
      841 agagcttttg cagaaaagaa tggtttgtca ttcattgaaa cttcggccct agactctaca
      901 aatgtagaag ctgcttttca gacaatttta a
//
